Addgene plasmid #228657: SLEV strain Kern217 NS2B-NS3 protease fusion with non cleavable linker
Purpose: Bacterial expression of the fusion of the NS2B-NS3 protease from St. Louis encephalitis virus for biochemical assay
Depositing lab: ASAP Discovery & Frank von Delft. Depositing organization: University of Oxford.
Backbone
  Vector backbone: pNIC-NHSTIIT-GG
  Backbone manufacturer: Centre for Medicines Discovery
  Vector type: Bacterial Expression
Growth in bacteria
  Bacterial resistance: Kanamycin, 50 μg/mL
  Growth temperature: 37°C
  Growth strain: DH5alpha
  Copy number: High Copy
Gene/Insert
  Gene/Insert name: SLEV portion of NS2B protease fused to NS3
  Species: St. Louis encephalitis virus
  Insert size (bp): 864
  GenBank ID: YP_001008348.1
  Tag / fusion protein: His-Twin Strep-Tev (N terminal on insert)
  Cloning method: Golden Gate
Terms and licenses: Academic/Nonprofit Terms; Industry Terms: Not Available to Industry
Depositor comments: Fusion of SLEV NS2B and NS3 proteases
How to cite: SLEV strain Kern217 NS2B-NS3 protease fusion with non cleavable linker was a gift from ASAP Discovery & Frank von Delft (Addgene plasmid # 228657 ; http://n2t.net/addgene:228657 ; RRID:Addgene_228657)
