[The description below was written by a language model from this plasmid's Addgene catalogue record and pLannotate feature annotations shown in this document.]
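Description:
SLEV strain Kern217 NS2B-NS3 protease fusion with non cleavable linker is a bacterial expression plasmid built by Golden Gate cloning into the pNIC-NHSTIIT-GG backbone, a pET-style T7 vector. The sequenced record is 6,126 nt. It replicates from a ColE1/pMB1-type origin and is catalogued as high copy, although the feature table also shows the pBR322-derived bom region and a rop gene, which normally moderates copy number. Selection is by kanamycin through the aph(3')-Ia KanR gene. An f1 origin is present, and short tetracycline-resistance fragments and an AmpR promoter fragment appear to be non-functional backbone remnants.

The payload is an 864 bp insert encoding a portion of the St. Louis encephalitis virus NS2B cofactor joined to the NS3 protease domain through a linker that the enzyme cannot cleave, so the two-component flaviviral protease is produced as a single polypeptide. Transcription is driven by a T7 promoter with an adjacent lac operator and the T7 gene 10 ribosome binding site, ends at a T7 terminator, and is repressed by plasmid-encoded lacI. Expression is therefore IPTG-inducible in hosts supplying T7 RNA polymerase. According to the catalogue, the protein carries an N-terminal His tag, Twin-Strep tag and TEV protease site for affinity purification and tag removal. These elements are not individually annotated, but would fit the unannotated stretch between the RBS and the viral coding match. That match is to the SLEV polyprotein, and its automated description refers to NS5, which is not part of this insert. The His and SET1 fragments annotated downstream of the insert are probably vector remnants; the record does not say whether they are translated. The stated use is producing recombinant protease for biochemical assays.
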