Features (pLannotate 1.2.2; 19 found; start..end, strand, type, name):
     30..48      +  promoter       T7 promoter: promoter for bacteriophage T7 RNA polymerase
     49..73      +  protein_bind   lac operator: The lac repressor binds to the lac operator to inhibit transcription in E. coli. This inhibition can be relieved by adding lactose or isopropyl-β-D-thiogalactopyranoside (IPTG). lac repressor encoded by lacI
     88..110     +  RBS            RBS: efficient ribosome binding site from bacteriophage T7 gene 10 (Olins and Rangwala, 1989)
    280..975     +  CDS            POLG_STEVM (fragment): Experimental evidence at protein level: Swiss-Prot protein existence level 1. [RNA-directed RNA polymerase NS5]: Replicates the viral (+) and (-) RNA genome, and performs the capping of genomes in the cytoplasm. NS5 methylates viral RNA cap at guanine N-7 and ribose 2'-O positions. Besides its role in RNA genome replication, also prevents the establishment of cellular antiviral state by blocking the interferon-alpha/beta (IFN-alpha/beta) signaling pathway. Inhibits host TYK2 and STAT2 phosphorylation, thereby preventing activation of JAK- STAT signaling pathway. From St. louis encephalitis vir
   1020..1037    +  CDS            9xHis (fragment): 9xHis affinity tag
   1047..1096    +  CDS            SET1 (fragment): solubility-enhancement tag derived from T7 phage gene 10B
   1104..1151    +  terminator     T7 terminator: transcription terminator for bacteriophage T7 RNA polymerase
   1188..1616    +  rep_origin     f1 ori (sequence partly withheld): f1 bacteriophage origin of replication; arrow indicates direction of (+) strand synthesis
   1669..1726    +  promoter       AmpR promoter (fragment): bla
   1735..2550    -  CDS            KanR: aminoglycoside phosphotransferase; aph(3')-Ia; confers resistance to kanamycin in bacteria or G418 (Geneticin®) in eukaryotes
   2672..3260    +  rep_origin     ori: high-copy-number ColE1/pMB1/pBR322/pUC origin of replication
   3446..3585    -  misc_feature   bom: basis of mobility region from pBR322
   3687..3878    -  CDS            rop: Rop protein, which maintains plasmids at low copy number; rop
   3895..4275    +  CDS            YPB1_ECOLX: Protein predicted: Swiss-Prot protein existence level 4. From Escherichia coli.
   4347..4638    -  CDS            TcR (fragment): tetracycline efflux protein; tet; confers resistance to tetracycline
   4653..4674    -  protein_bind   CAP binding site: CAP binding activates transcription in the presence of cAMP. E. coli catabolite activator protein
   4687..5769    -  CDS            lacI: lac repressor; lacI; The lac repressor binds to the lac operator to inhibit transcription in E. coli. This inhibition can be relieved by adding lactose or isopropyl-β-D-thiogalactopyranoside (IPTG).
   5770..5847    -  promoter       lacI promoter: lacI
   5855..8       -  CDS            TcR (fragment) (across the origin): tetracycline efflux protein; tet; confers resistance to tetracycline
>Addgene plasmid #228657 | SLEV strain Kern217 NS2B-NS3 protease fusion with non cleavable linker | addgene full sequence | sequence record 461584 | Addgene NGS Result
AGAGGATCGAGATCTCGATCCCGCGAAATTAATACGACTCACTATAGGGGAATTGTGAGCGGATAACAAT
TCCCCTCTAGAAATAATTTTGTTTAACTTTAAGAAGGAGATATACATATGCACCATCATCATCATCATTC
TTCTGGTGCGAGCTGGAGTCACCCACAATTCGAGAAAGGTGGTGGCTCTGGTGGCGGTTCAGGCGGCTCC
GCCTGGTCCCATCCACAGTTTGAAAAGGGTTCTGGTGTAGATCTGGGTACCGAGAACCTGTACTTCCAAT
CCATGAGTGGTAAAGCCGCTGAAATGTGGATTGAAAAGGCGGCAGATATTACTTGGGAACAGAATGCAGA
GATAACGGGCACCTCTCCGAGACTCGATGTAGACCTGGACAGCCACGGCAACTTTAAACTGCTGAATGAT
CCTGGTGCTCCAGGGGGTGGTGGGTCTGGGGGCGGAGGGGGCGCACTCTGGGATGTTCCCTCTCCTAAAG
TATATCCTAAGTGCGAAACTAAACCCGGTATTTACCGTATTATGACTCGCGGGATCTTAGGAACGTTCCA
AGCCGGTGTAGGAGTTATGCACGAGGGAGTTTTCCACACCATGTGGCACGCGACGGAAGGTGCCGTCTTA
CGGAATGGAGAAGGTCGACTGGATCCTTACGCGGGAGACGTACGGAATGATCTGATTTCTTATGGGGGGC
CTTGGAAGCTGAGCGCTACTTGGGACGGCACAGAGGAAGTCCAGATGATTGCCGTGGCTCCCGGCAAGCC
GGCGATAAATGTTCAAACTACGCCCGGGGTATTCAAGACACCTCTGGGCACAATCGGCGCTGTTACTTTA
GATTTTCCGAAAGGGACCTCGGGATCACCCATAATCAATAAAAAAGGGGAAATTATAGGGCTGTACGGAA
ATGGCGTCCTTATCGGCCAGGGGGAGTACGTGTCGGGAATTATTCAGGGAGAACGCACCGAGGAATAATG
ACTCGAGCACCCGTCGACAAGCTTGCGGCCGCACTCGAGCACCACCACCACCACCACTGAGATCCGGCTG
CTAACAAAGCCCGAAAGGAAGCTGAGTTGGCTGCTGCCACCGCTGAGCAATAACTAGCATAACCCCTTGG
GGCCTCTAAACGGGTCTTGAGGGGTTTTTTGCTGAAAGGAGGAACTATATCCGGATTGGCGAATGGG
[124 nt withheld, positions 1188-1311]
C
[91 nt withheld, positions 1313-1403]
A
[49 nt withheld, positions 1405-1453]
CCTTTGACGTTGGAGTCCACGTTCTTT
[37 nt withheld, positions 1481-1517]
ACCCTATCTCGGTCTATTCTTTTGATTTATAAGGGATTTTGCCGATTTCGGCCTATTGGTTAAAAAATGA
GCTGATTTAACAAAAATTTAACGCGAATTTTAACAAAATATTAACGCTTACAATTTAGGTGGCACTTTTC
GGGGAAATGTGCGCGGAACCCCTATTTGTTTATTTTTCTAAATACATTCAAATATGTATCCGCTCATGAA
TTAATTCTTAGAAAAACTCATCGAGCATCAAATGAAACTGCAATTTATTCATATCAGGATTATCAATACC
ATATTTTTGAAAAAGCCGTTTCTGTAATGAAGGAGAAAACTCACCGAGGCAGTTCCATAGGATGGCAAGA
TCCTGGTATCGGTCTGCTATTCCGACTCGTCCAACATCAATACAACCTATTAATTTCCCCTCGTCAAAAA
TAAGGTTATCAAGTGAGAAATCACCATGAGTGACGACTGAATCCGGTGAGAATGGCAAAAGTTTATGCAT
TTCTTTCCAGACTTGTTCAACAGGCCAGCCATTACGCTCGTCATCAAAATCACTCGCATCAACCAAACCG
TTATTCATTCGTGATTGCGCCTGAGCGAGACGAAATACGCGATCGCTGTTAAAAGGACAATTACAAACAG
GAATCGAATGCAACCGGCGCAGGAACACTGCCAGCGCATCAACAATATTTTCACCTGAATCAGGATATTC
TTCTAATACCTGGAATGCTGTTTTCCCGGGGATCGCAGTGGTGAGTAACCATGCATCATCAGGAGTACGG
ATAAAATGCTTGATGGTCGGAAGAGGCATAAATTCCGTCAGCCAGTTTAGTCTGACCATCTCATCTGTAA
CATCATTGGCAACGCTACCTTTGCCATGTTTCAGAAACAACTCTGGCGCATCGGGCTTCCCATACAATCG
ATAGATTGTCGCACCTGATTGCCCGACATTATCGCGAGCCCATTTATACCCATATAAATCAGCATCCATG
TTGGAATTTAATCGCGGCCTAGAGCAAGACGTTTCCCGTTGAATATGGCTCATAACACCCCTTGTATTAC
TGTTTATGTAAGCAGACAGTTTTATTGTTCATGACCAAAATCCCTTAACGTGAGTTTTCGTTCCACTGAG
CGTCAGACCCCGTAGAAAAGATCAAAGGATCTTCTTGAGATCCTTTTTTTCTGCGCGTAATCTGCTGCTT
GCAAACAAAAAAACCACCGCTACCAGCGGTGGTTTGTTTGCCGGATCAAGAGCTACCAACTCTTTTTCCG
AAGGTAACTGGCTTCAGCAGAGCGCAGATACCAAATACTGTCCTTCTAGTGTAGCCGTAGTTAGGCCACC
ACTTCAAGAACTCTGTAGCACCGCCTACATACCTCGCTCTGCTAATCCTGTTACCAGTGGCTGCTGCCAG
TGGCGATAAGTCGTGTCTTACCGGGTTGGACTCAAGACGATAGTTACCGGATAAGGCGCAGCGGTCGGGC
TGAACGGGGGGTTCGTGCACACAGCCCAGCTTGGAGCGAACGACCTACACCGAACTGAGATACCTACAGC
GTGAGCTATGAGAAAGCGCCACGCTTCCCGAAGGGAGAAAGGCGGACAGGTATCCGGTAAGCGGCAGGGT
CGGAACAGGAGAGCGCACGAGGGAGCTTCCAGGGGGAAACGCCTGGTATCTTTATAGTCCTGTCGGGTTT
CGCCACCTCTGACTTGAGCGTCGATTTTTGTGATGCTCGTCAGGGGGGCGGAGCCTATGGAAAAACGCCA
GCAACGCGGCCTTTTTACGGTTCCTGGCCTTTTGCTGGCCTTTTGCTCACATGTTCTTTCCTGCGTTATC
CCCTGATTCTGTGGATAACCGTATTACCGCCTTTGAGTGAGCTGATACCGCTCGCCGCAGCCGAACGACC
GAGCGCAGCGAGTCAGTGAGCGAGGAAGCGGAAGAGCGCCTGATGCGGTATTTTCTCCTTACGCATCTGT
GCGGTATTTCACACCGCAATGGTGCACTCTCAGTACAATCTGCTCTGATGCCGCATAGTTAAGCCAGTAT
ACACTCCGCTATCGCTACGTGACTGGGTCATGGCTGCGCCCCGACACCCGCCAACACCCGCTGACGCGCC
CTGACGGGCTTGTCTGCTCCCGGCATCCGCTTACAGACAAGCTGTGACCGTCTCCGGGAGCTGCATGTGT
CAGAGGTTTTCACCGTCATCACCGAAACGCGCGAGGCAGCTGCGGTAAAGCTCATCAGCGTGGTCGTGAA
GCGATTCACAGATGTCTGCCTGTTCATCCGCGTCCAGCTCGTTGAGTTTCTCCAGAAGCGTTAATGTCTG
GCTTCTGATAAAGCGGGCCATGTTAAGGGCGGTTTTTTCCTGTTTGGTCACTGATGCCTCCGTGTAAGGG
GGATTTCTGTTCATGGGGGTAATGATACCGATGAAACGAGAGAGGATGCTCACGATACGGGTTACTGATG
ATGAACATGCCCGGTTACTGGAACGTTGTGAGGGTAAACAACTGGCGGTATGGATGCGGCGGGACCAGAG
AAAAATCACTCAGGGTCAATGCCAGCGCTTCGTTAATACAGATGTAGGTGTTCCACAGGGTAGCCAGCAG
CATCCTGCGATGCAGATCCGGAACATAATGGTGCAGGGCGCTGACTTCCGCGTTTCCAGACTTTACGAAA
CACGGAAACCGAAGACCATTCATGTTGTTGCTCAGGTCGCAGACGTTTTGCAGCAGCAGTCGCTTCACGT
TCGCTCGCGTATCGGTGATTCATTCTGCTAACCAGTAAGGCAACCCCGCCAGCCTAGCCGGGTCCTCAAC
GACAGGAGCACGATCATGCGCACCCGTGGGGCCGCCATGCCGGCGATAATGGCCTGCTTCTCGCCGAAAC
GTTTGGTGGCGGGACCAGTGACGAAGGCTTGAGCGAGGGCGTGCAAGATTCCGAATACCGCAAGCGACAG
GCCGATCATCGTCGCGCTCCAGCGAAAGTGGTCCTCGCCGAAAATGACCCAGAGCGCTGCCGGCACCTGT
CCTACGAGTTGCATGATAAAGAAGACAGTCATAAGTGCGGCGACGATAGTCATGCCCCGCGCCCACCGGA
AGGAGCTGACTGGGTTGAAGGCTCTCAAGGGCATCGGTCGAGATCCCGGTGCCTAATGAGTGAGCTAACT
TACATTAATTGCGTTGCGCTCACTGCCCGCTTTCCAGTCGGGAAACCTGTCGTGCCAGCTGCATTAATGA
ATCGGCCAACGCGCGGGGAGAGGCGGTTTGCGTATTGGGCGCCAGGGTGGTTTTTCTTTTCACCAGTGAG
ACGGGCAACAGCTGATTGCCCTTCACCGCCTGGCCCTGAGAGAGTTGCAGCAAGCGGTCCACGCTGGTTT
GCCCCAGCAGGCGAAAATCCTGTTTGATGGTGGTTAACGGCGGGATATAACATGAGCTGTCTTCGGTATC
GTCGTATCCCACTACCGAGATATCCGCACCAACGCGCAGCCCGGACTCGGTAATGGCGCGCATTGCGCCC
AGCGCCATCTGATCGTTGGCAACCAGCATCGCAGTGGGAACGATGCCCTCATTCAGCATTTGCATGGTTT
GTTGAAAACCGGACATGGCACTCCAGTCGCCTTCCCGTTCCGCTATCGGCTGAATTTGATTGCGAGTGAG
ATATTTATGCCAGCCAGCCAGACGCAGACGCGCCGAGACAGAACTTAATGGGCCCGCTAACAGCGCGATT
TGCTGGTGACCCAATGCGACCAGATGCTCCACGCCCAGTCGCGTACCGTCTTCATGGGAGAAAATAATAC
TGTTGATGGGTGTCTGGTCAGAGACATCAAGAAATAACGCCGGAACATTAGTGCAGGCAGCTTCCACAGC
AATGGCATCCTGGTCATCCAGCGGATAGTTAATGATCAGCCCACTGACGCGTTGCGCGAGAAGATTGTGC
ACCGCCGCTTTACAGGCTTCGACGCCGCTTCGTTCTACCATCGACACCACCACGCTGGCACCCAGTTGAT
CGGCGCGAGATTTAATCGCCGCGACAATTTGCGACGGCGCGTGCAGGGCCAGACTGGAGGTGGCAACGCC
AATCAGCAACGACTGTTTGCCCGCCAGTTGTTGTGCCACGCGGTTGGGAATGTAATTCAGCTCCGCCATC
GCCGCTTCCACTTTTTCCCGCGTTTTCGCAGAAACGTGGCTGGCCTGGTTCACCACGCGGGAAACGGTCT
GATAAGAGACACCGGCATACTCTGCGACATCGTATAACGTTACTGGTTTCACATTCACCACCCTGAATTG
ACTCTCTTCCGGGCGCTATCATGCCATACCGCGAAAGGTTTTGCGCCATTCGATGGTGTCCGGGATCTCG
ACGCTCTCCCTTATGCGACTCCTGCATTAGGAAGCAGCCCAGTAGTAGGTTGAGGCCGTTGAGCACCGCC
GCCGCAAGGAATGGTGCATGCAAGGAGATGGCGCCCAACAGTCCCCCGGCCACGGGGCCTGCCACCATAC
CCACGCCGAAACAAGCGCTCATGAGCCCGAAGTGGCGAGCCCGATCTTCCCCATCGGTGATGTCGGCGAT
ATAGGCGCCAGCAACCGCACCTGTGGCGCCGGTGATGCCGGCCACGATGCGTCCGGCGT
