>Addgene plasmid #228657 | SLEV strain Kern217 NS2B-NS3 protease fusion with non cleavable linker | depositor partial sequence | sequence record 449318 | Coding region for expression
ATGCACCATCATCATCATCATTCTTCTGGTGCGAGCTGGAGTCACCCACAATTCGAGAAAGGTGGTGGCT
CTGGTGGCGGTTCAGGCGGCTCCGCCTGGTCCCATCCACAGTTTGAAAAGGGTTCTGGTGTAGATCTGGG
TACCGAGAACCTGTACTTCCAATCCATGAGTGGTAAAGCCGCTGAAATGTGGATTGAAAAGGCGGCAGAT
ATTACTTGGGAACAGAATGCAGAGATAACGGGCACCTCTCCGAGACTCGATGTAGACCTGGACAGCCACG
GCAACTTTAAACTGCTGAATGATCCTGGTGCTCCAGGGGGTGGTGGGTCTGGGGGCGGAGGGGGCGCACT
CTGGGATGTTCCCTCTCCTAAAGTATATCCTAAGTGCGAAACTAAACCCGGTATTTACCGTATTATGACT
CGCGGGATCTTAGGAACGTTCCAAGCCGGTGTAGGAGTTATGCACGAGGGAGTTTTCCACACCATGTGGC
ACGCGACGGAAGGTGCCGTCTTACGGAATGGAGAAGGTCGACTGGATCCTTACGCGGGAGACGTACGGAA
TGATCTGATTTCTTATGGGGGGCCTTGGAAGCTGAGCGCTACTTGGGACGGCACAGAGGAAGTCCAGATG
ATTGCCGTGGCTCCCGGCAAGCCGGCGATAAATGTTCAAACTACGCCCGGGGTATTCAAGACACCTCTGG
GCACAATCGGCGCTGTTACTTTAGATTTTCCGAAAGGGACCTCGGGATCACCCATAATCAATAAAAAAGG
GGAAATTATAGGGCTGTACGGAAATGGCGTCCTTATCGGCCAGGGGGAGTACGTGTCGGGAATTATTCAG
GGAGAACGCACCGAGGAATAATGA
